>Addgene plasmid #75741 | PIK3C2G gRNA (BRDN0001149539) | addgene full sequence | sequence record 184476 | Addgene Assembled Sequence
CCCGGGTGCAAAGATGGATAAAGTTTTAAACAGAGAGGAATCTTTGCAGCTAATGGACCTTCTAGGTCTT
GAAAGGAGTGGGAATTGGCTCCGGTGCCCGTCAGTGGGCAGAGCGCACATCGCCCACAGTCCCCGAGAAG
TTGGGGGGAGGGGTCGGCAATTGATCCGGTGCCTAGAGAAGGTGGCGCGGGGTAAACTGGGAAAGTGATG
TCGTGTACTGGCTCCGCCTTTTTCCCGAGGGTGGGGGAGAACCGTATATAAGTGCAGTAGTCGCCGTGAA
CGTTCTTTTTCGCAACGGGTTTGCCGCCAGAACACAGGTAAGTGCCGTGTGTGGTTCCCGCGGGCCTGGC
CTCTTTACGGGTTATGGCCCTTGCGTGCCTTGAATTACTTCCACCTGGCTGCAGTACGTGATTCTTGATC
CCGAGCTTCGGGTTGGAAGTGGGTGGGAGAGTTCGAGGCCTTGCGCTTAAGGAGCCCCTTCGCCTCGTGC
TTGAGTTGAGGCCTGGCCTGGGCGCTGGGGCCGCCGCGTGCGAATCTGGTGGCACCTTCGCGCCTGTCTC
GCTGCTTTCGATAAGTCTCTAGCCATTTAAAATTTTTGATGACCTGCTGCGACGCTTTTTTTCTGGCAAG
ATAGTCTTGTAAATGCGGGCCAAGATCTGCACACTGGTATTTCGGTTTTTGGGGCCGCGGGCGGCGACGG
GGCCCGTGCGTCCCAGCGCACATGTTCGGCGAGGCGGGGCCTGCGAGCGCGGCCACCGAGAATCGGACGG
GGGTAGTCTCAAGCTGGCCGGCCTGCTCTGGTGCCTGGCCTCGCGCCGCCGTGTATCGCCCCGCCCTGGG
CGGCAAGGCTGGCCCGGTCGGCACCAGTTGCGTGAGCGGAAAGATGGCCGCTTCCCGGCCCTGCTGCAGG
GAGCTCAAAATGGAGGACGCGGCGCTCGGGAGAGCGGGCGGGTGAGTCACCCACACAAAGGAAAAGGGCC
TTTCCGTCCTCAGCCGTCGCTTCATGTGACTCCACGGAGTACCGGGCGCCGTCCAGGCACCTCGATTAGT
TCTCGAGCTTTTGGAGTACGTCGTCTTTAGGTTGGGGGGAGGGGTTTTATGCGATGGAGTTTCCCCACAC
TGAGTGGGTGGAGACTGAAGTTAGGCCAGCTTGGCACTTGATGTAATTCTCCTTGGAATTTGCCCTTTTT
GAGTTTGGATCTTGGTTCATTCTCAAGCCTCAGACAGTGGTTCAAAGTTTTTTTCTTCCATTTCAGGTGT
CGTGACGTACGGCCACCATGACCGAGTACAAGCCCACGGTGCGCCTCGCCACCCGCGACGACGTCCCCAG
GGCCGTACGCACCCTCGCCGCCGCGTTCGCCGACTACCCCGCCACGCGCCACACCGTCGATCCGGACCGC
CACATCGAGCGGGTCACCGAGCTGCAAGAACTCTTCCTCACGCGCGTCGGGCTCGACATCGGCAAGGTGT
GGGTCGCGGACGACGGCGCCGCCGTGGCGGTCTGGACCACGCCGGAGAGCGTCGAAGCGGGGGCGGTGTT
CGCCGAGATCGGCCCGCGCATGGCCGAGTTGAGCGGTTCCCGGCTGGCCGCGCAGCAACAGATGGAAGGC
CTCCTGGCGCCGCACCGGCCCAAGGAGCCCGCGTGGTTCCTGGCCACCGTCGGAGTCTCGCCCGACCACC
AGGGCAAGGGTCTGGGCAGCGCCGTCGTGCTCCCCGGAGTGGAGGCGGCCGAGCGCGCCGGGGTGCCCGC
CTTCCTGGAGACCTCCGCGCCCCGCAACCTCCCCTTCTACGAGCGGCTCGGCTTCACCGTCACCGCCGAC
GTCGAGGTGCCCGAAGGACCGCGCACCTGGTGCATGACCCGCAAGCCCGGTGCCTGAACGCGTTAAGTCG
ACAATCAACCTCTGGATTACAAAATTTGTGAAAGATTGACTGGTATTCTTAACTATGTTGCTCCTTTTAC
GCTATGTGGATACGCTGCTTTAATGCCTTTGTATCATGCTATTGCTTCCCGTATGGCTTTCATTTTCTCC
TCCTTGTATAAATCCTGGTTGCTGTCTCTTTATGAGGAGTTGTGGCCCGTTGTCAGGCAACGTGGCGTGG
TGTGCACTGTGTTTGCTGACGCAACCCCCACTGGTTGGGGCATTGCCACCACCTGTCAGCTCCTTTCCGG
GACTTTCGCTTTCCCCCTCCCTATTGCCACGGCGGAACTCATCGCCGCCTGCCTTGCCCGCTGCTGGACA
GGGGCTCGGCTGTTGGGCACTGACAATTCCGTGGTGTTGTCGGGGAAATCATCGTCCTTTCCTTGGCTGC
TCGCCTGTGTTGCCACCTGGATTCTGCGCGGGACGTCCTTCTGCTACGTCCCTTCGGCCCTCAATCCAGC
GGACCTTCCTTCCCGCGGCCTGCTGCCGGCTCTGCGGCCTCTTCCGCGTCTTCGCCTTCGCCCTCAGACG
AGTCGGATCTCCCTTTGGGCCGCCTCCCCGCGTCGACTTTAAGACCAATGACTTACAAGGCAGCTGTAGA
TCTTAGCCACTTTTTAAAAGAAAAGGGGGGACTGGAAGGGCTAATTCACTCCCAACGAAGACAAGATCTG
CTTTTTGCTTGTACTGGGTCTCTCTGGTTAGACCAGATCTGAGCCTGGGAGCTCTCTGGCTAACTAGGGA
ACCCACTGCTTAAGCCTCAATAAAGCTTGCCTTGAGTGCTTCAAGTAGTGTGTGCCCGTCTGTTGTGTGA
CTCTGGTAACTAGAGATCCCTCAGACCCTTTTAGTCAGTGTGGAAAATCTCTAGCAGTACGTATAGTAGT
TCATGTCATCTTATTATTCAGTATTTATAACTTGCAAAGAAATGAATATCAGAGAGTGAGAGGAACTTGT
TTATTGCAGCTTATAATGGTTACAAATAAAGCAATAGCATCACAAATTTCACAAATAAAGCATTTTTTTC
ACTGCATTCTAGTTGTGGTTTGTCCAAACTCATCAATGTATCTTATCATGTCTGGCTCTAGCTATCCCGC
CCCTAACTCCGCCCATCCCGCCCCTAACTCCGCCCAGTTCCGCCCATTCTCCGCCCCATGGCTGACTAAT
TTTTTTTATTTATGCAGAGGCCGAGGCCGCCTCGGCCTCTGAGCTATTCCAGAAGTAGTGAGGAGGCTTT
TTTGGAGGCCTAGGGACGTACCCAATTCGCCCTATAGTGAGTCGTATTACGCGCGCTCACTGGCCGTCGT
TTTACAACGTCGTGACTGGGAAAACCCTGGCGTTACCCAACTTAATCGCCTTGCAGCACATCCCCCTTTC
GCCAGCTGGCGTAATAGCGAAGAGGCCCGCACCGATCGCCCTTCCCAACAGTTGCGCAGCCTGAATGGCG
AATGGG
[124 nt withheld, positions 3367-3490]
C
[91 nt withheld, positions 3492-3582]
A
[49 nt withheld, positions 3584-3632]
CCTTTGACGTTGGAGTCCACGTTCTTT
[37 nt withheld, positions 3660-3696]
ACCCTATCTCGGTCTATTCTTTTGATTTATAAGGGATTTTGCCGATTTCGGCCTATTGGTTAAAAAATGA
GCTGATTTAACAAAAATTTAACGCGAATTTTAACAAAATATTAACGCTTACAATTTAGGTGGCACTTTTC
GGGGAAATGTGCGCGGAACCCCTATTTGTTTATTTTTCTAAATACATTCAAATATGTATCCGCTCATGAG
ACAATAACCCTGATAAATGCTTCAATAATATTGAAAAAGGAAGAGTATGAGTATTCAACATTTCCGTGTC
GCCCTTATTCCCTTTTTTGCGGCATTTTGCCTTCCTGTTTTTGCTCACCCAGAAACGCTGGTGAAAGTAA
AAGATGCTGAAGATCAGTTGGGTGCACGAGTGGGTTACATCGAACTGGATCTCAACAGCGGTAAGATCCT
TGAGAGTTTTCGCCCCGAAGAACGTTTTCCAATGATGAGCACTTTTAAAGTTCTGCTATGTGGCGCGGTA
TTATCCCGTATTGACGCCGGGCAAGAGCAACTCGGTCGCCGCATACACTATTCTCAGAATGACTTGGTTG
AGTACTCACCAGTCACAGAAAAGCATCTTACGGATGGCATGACAGTAAGAGAATTATGCAGTGCTGCCAT
AACCATGAGTGATAACACTGCGGCCAACTTACTTCTGACAACGATCGGAGGACCGAAGGAGCTAACCGCT
TTTTTGCACAACATGGGGGATCATGTAACTCGCCTTGATCGTTGGGAACCGGAGCTGAATGAAGCCATAC
CAAACGACGAGCGTGACACCACGATGCCTGTAGCAATGGCAACAACGTTGCGCAAACTATTAACTGGCGA
ACTACTTACTCTAGCTTCCCGGCAACAATTAATAGACTGGATGGAGGCGGATAAAGTTGCAGGACCACTT
CTGCGCTCGGCCCTTCCGGCTGGCTGGTTTATTGCTGATAAATCTGGAGCCGGTGAGCGTGGGTCTCGCG
GTATCATTGCAGCACTGGGGCCAGATGGTAAGCCCTCCCGTATCGTAGTTATCTACACGACGGGGAGTCA
GGCAACTATGGATGAACGAAATAGACAGATCGCTGAGATAGGTGCCTCACTGATTAAGCATTGGTAACTG
TCAGACCAAGTTTACTCATATATACTTTAGATTGATTTAAAACTTCATTTTTAATTTAAAAGGATCTAGG
TGAAGATCCTTTTTGATAATCTCATGACCAAAATCCCTTAACGTGAGTTTTCGTTCCACTGAGCGTCAGA
CCCCGTAGAAAAGATCAAAGGATCTTCTTGAGATCCTTTTTTTCTGCGCGTAATCTGCTGCTTGCAAACA
AAAAAACCACCGCTACCAGCGGTGGTTTGTTTGCCGGATCAAGAGCTACCAACTCTTTTTCCGAAGGTAA
CTGGCTTCAGCAGAGCGCAGATACCAAATACTGTTCTTCTAGTGTAGCCGTAGTTAGGCCACCACTTCAA
GAACTCTGTAGCACCGCCTACATACCTCGCTCTGCTAATCCTGTTACCAGTGGCTGCTGCCAGTGGCGAT
AAGTCGTGTCTTACCGGGTTGGACTCAAGACGATAGTTACCGGATAAGGCGCAGCGGTCGGGCTGAACGG
GGGGTTCGTGCACACAGCCCAGCTTGGAGCGAACGACCTACACCGAACTGAGATACCTACAGCGTGAGCT
ATGAGAAAGCGCCACGCTTCCCGAAGGGAGAAAGGCGGACAGGTATCCGGTAAGCGGCAGGGTCGGAACA
GGAGAGCGCACGAGGGAGCTTCCAGGGGGAAACGCCTGGTATCTTTATAGTCCTGTCGGGTTTCGCCACC
TCTGACTTGAGCGTCGATTTTTGTGATGCTCGTCAGGGGGGCGGAGCCTATGGAAAAACGCCAGCAACGC
GGCCTTTTTACGGTTCCTGGCCTTTTGCTGGCCTTTTGCTCACATGTTCTTTCCTGCGTTATCCCCTGAT
TCTGTGGATAACCGTATTACCGCCTTTGAGTGAGCTGATACCGCTCGCCGCAGCCGAACGACCGAGCGCA
GCGAGTCAGTGAGCGAGGAAGCGGAAGAGCGCCCAATACGCAAACCGCCTCTCCCCGCGCGTTGGCCGAT
TCATTAATGCAGCTGGCACGACAGGTTTCCCGACTGGAAAGCGGGCAGTGAGCGCAACGCAATTAATGTG
AGTTAGCTCACTCATTAGGCACCCCAGGCTTTACACTTTATGCTTCCGGCTCGTATGTTGTGTGGAATTG
TGAGCGGATAACAATTTCACACAGGAAACAGCTATGACCATGATTACGCCAAGCGCGCAATTAACCCTCA
CTAAAGGGAACAAAAGCTGGAGCTGCAAGCTTAATGTAGTCTTATGCAATACTCTTGTAGTCTTGCAACA
TGGTAACGATGAGTTAGCAACATGCCTTACAAGGAGAGAAAAAGCACCGTGCATGCCGATTGGTGGAAGT
AAGGTGGTACGATCGTGCCTTATTAGGAAGGCAACAGACGGGTCTGACATGGATTGGACGAACCACTGAA
TTGCCGCATTGCAGAGATATTGTATTTAAGTGCCTAGCTCGATACATAAACGGGTCTCTCTGGTTAGACC
AGATCTGAGCCTGGGAGCTCTCTGGCTAACTAGGGAACCCACTGCTTAAGCCTCAATAAAGCTTGCCTTG
AGTGCTTCAAGTAGTGTGTGCCCGTCTGTTGTGTGACTCTGGTAACTAGAGATCCCTCAGACCCTTTTAG
TCAGTGTGGAAAATCTCTAGCAGTGGCGCCCGAACAGGGACTTGAAAGCGAAAGGGAAACCAGAGGAGCT
CTCTCGACGCAGGACTCGGCTTGCTGAAGCGCGCACGGCAAGAGGCGAGGGGCGGCGACTGGTGAGTACG
CCAAAAATTTTGACTAGCGGAGGCTAGAAGGAGAGAGATGGGTGCGAGAGCGTCAGTATTAAGCGGGGGA
GAATTAGATCGCGATGGGAAAAAATTCGGTTAAGGCCAGGGGGAAAGAAAAAATATAAATTAAAACATAT
AGTATGGGCAAGCAGGGAGCTAGAACGATTCGCAGTTAATCCTGGCCTGTTAGAAACATCAGAAGGCTGT
AGACAAATACTGGGACAGCTACAACCATCCCTTCAGACAGGATCAGAAGAACTTAGATCATTATATAATA
CAGTAGCAACCCTCTATTGTGTGCATCAAAGGATAGAGATAAAAGACACCAAGGAAGCTTTAGACAAGAT
AGAGGAAGAGCAAAACAAAAGTAAGACCACCGCACAGCAAGCGGCCGCTGATCTTCAGACCTGGAGGAGG
AGATATGAGGGACAATTGGAGAAGTGAATTATATAAATATAAAGTAGTAAAAATTGAACCATTAGGAGTA
GCACCCACCAAGGCAAAGAGAAGAGTGGTGCAGAGAGAAAAAAGAGCAGTGGGAATAGGAGCTTTGTTCC
TTGGGTTCTTGGGAGCAGCAGGAAGCACTATGGGCGCAGCGTCAATGACGCTGACGGTACAGGCCAGACA
ATTATTGTCTGGTATAGTGCAGCAGCAGAACAATTTGCTGAGGGCTATTGAGGCGCAACAGCATCTGTTG
CAACTCACAGTCTGGGGCATCAAGCAGCTCCAGGCAAGAATCCTGGCTGTGGAAAGATACCTAAAGGATC
AACAGCTCCTGGGGATTTGGGGTTGCTCTGGAAAACTCATTTGCACCACTGCTGTGCCTTGGAATGCTAG
TTGGAGTAATAAATCTCTGGAACAGATTTGGAATCACACGACCTGGATGGAGTGGGACAGAGAAATTAAC
AATTACACAAGCTTAATACACTCCTTAATTGAAGAATCGCAAAACCAGCAAGAAAAGAATGAACAAGAAT
TATTGGAATTAGATAAATGGGCAAGTTTGTGGAATTGGTTTAACATAACAAATTGGCTGTGGTATATAAA
ATTATTCATAATGATAGTAGGAGGCTTGGTAGGTTTAAGAATAGTTTTTGCTGTACTTTCTATAGTGAAT
AGAGTTAGGCAGGGATATTCACCATTATCGTTTCAGACCCACCTCCCAACCCCGAGGGGACCCAGAGAGG
GCCTATTTCCCATGATTCCTTCATATTTGCATATACGATACAAGGCTGTTAGAGAGATAATTAGAATTAA
TTTGACTGTAAACACAAAGATATTAGTACAAAATACGTGACGTAGAAAGTAATAATTTCTTGGGTAGTTT
GCAGTTTTAAAATTATGTTTTAAAATGGACTATCATATGCTTACCGTAACTTGAAAGTATTTCGATTTCT
TGGCTTTATATATCTTGTGGAAAGGACGAAACACCGGAAATACCTATTGAAAACCCGTTTTAGAGCTAGA
AATAGCAAGTTAAAATAAGGCTAGTCCGTTATCAACTTGAAAAAGTGGCACCGAGTCGGTGCTTTTTTAA
GCTTGGCGTAACTAGATCTTGAGACAAATGGCAGTATTCATCCACAATTTTAAAAGAAAAGGGGGGATTG
GGGGGTACAGTGCAGGGGAAAGAATAGTAGACATAATAGCAACAGACATACAAACTAAAGAATTACAAAA
ACAAATTACAAAAATTCAAAATTTTCGGGTTTATTACAGGGACAGCAGAGATCCACTTTGGCGCCGGCTC
GAGGGGG
Features (pLannotate 1.2.2; 29 found; start..end, strand, type, name):
     14..80      +  CDS            small t antigen (fragment): SV40 (simian virus 40) small t antigen
    106..317     +  promoter       EF-1α core promoter: core promoter for human elongation factor EF-1α
    318..1256    +  intron         EF-1α intron A: intron upstream of the start codon of human EF-1α
   1278..1877    +  CDS            PuroR (fragment): puromycin N-acetyltransferase; pac from Streptomyces; confers resistance to puromycin
   1893..2481    +  misc_feature   WPRE: woodchuck hepatitis virus posttranscriptional regulatory element
   2532..2551    +  misc_feature   cPPT/CTS (fragment): central polypurine tract and central termination sequence of HIV-1
   2553..2786    +  LTR            3' LTR (ΔU3): self-inactivating 3' long terminal repeat (LTR) from HIV-1
   2864..2985    +  polyA_signal   SV40 poly(A) signal: SV40 polyadenylation signal
   3025..3160    +  rep_origin     SV40 ori: SV40 origin of replication
   3181..3199    -  promoter       T7 promoter: promoter for bacteriophage T7 RNA polymerase
   3207..3362    +  CDS            lacZα (fragment): LacZα fragment of β-galactosidase; lacZ fragment
   3367..3795    +  rep_origin     f1 ori (sequence partly withheld): f1 bacteriophage origin of replication; arrow indicates direction of (+) strand synthesis
   3848..3952    +  promoter       AmpR promoter: bla
   3953..4813    +  CDS            AmpR: β-lactamase; bla; confers resistance to ampicillin, carbenicillin, and related antibiotics
   4984..5572    +  rep_origin     ori: high-copy-number ColE1/pMB1/pBR322/pUC origin of replication
   5755..5847    +  CDS            lacI (fragment): lac repressor; lacI; The lac repressor binds to the lac operator to inhibit transcription in E. coli. This inhibition can be relieved by adding lactose or isopropyl-β-D-thiogalactopyranoside (IPTG).
   5860..5881    +  protein_bind   CAP binding site: CAP binding activates transcription in the presence of cAMP. E. coli catabolite activator protein
   5896..5926    +  promoter       lac promoter: promoter for the E. coli lac operon
   5934..5950    +  protein_bind   lac operator: The lac repressor binds to the lac operator to inhibit transcription in E. coli. This inhibition can be relieved by adding lactose or isopropyl-β-D-thiogalactopyranoside (IPTG). lac repressor encoded by lacI
   5995..6013    +  promoter       T3 promoter: promoter for bacteriophage T3 RNA polymerase
   6041..6267    +  promoter       RSV promoter: Rous sarcoma virus enhancer/promoter
   6268..6448    +  LTR            5' LTR (truncated): truncated 5' long terminal repeat (LTR) from HIV-1
   6495..6620    +  misc_feature   HIV-1 Ψ: packaging signal of human immunodeficiency virus type 1
   6604..6967    +  CDS            HIV-1 gag (fragment): gag protein from human immunodeficiency virus 1; gag
   7113..7346    +  misc_feature   RRE: The Rev response element (RRE) of HIV-1 allows for Rev-dependent mRNA export from the nucleus to the cytoplasm.
   7723..7749    +  CDS            Rev (fragment): human immunodeficiency virus 1 (HIV-1) Rev protein; rev; enhances nuclear export of unspliced and incompletely spliced viral mRNAs
   7753..7993    +  promoter       U6 promoter: RNA polymerase III promoter for human U6 snRNA
   8023..8098    +  misc_RNA       gRNA scaffold: guide RNA scaffold for the Streptococcus pyogenes CRISPR/Cas9 system
   8154..8271    +  misc_feature   cPPT/CTS: central polypurine tract and central termination sequence of HIV-1
