[The description below was written by a language model from this plasmid's Addgene catalogue record and pLannotate feature annotations shown in this document.]
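Description:
PIK3C2G gRNA (BRDN0001149539) is a third-generation lentiviral guide RNA plasmid built on the lentiGuide-Puro backbone and designed to direct Streptococcus pyogenes Cas9 to the human PIK3C2G gene, which encodes the class II phosphoinositide 3-kinase PI3K-C2-gamma. It is maintained in E. coli through a high-copy ColE1/pUC-type origin with ampicillin selection from the bla gene. The backbone also carries an f1 origin, an SV40 origin and remnants of a lac/T7/T3 cloning region.

The lentiviral transfer cassette starts with an RSV promoter fused to a truncated HIV-1 5' LTR, which makes genomic RNA production Tat-independent. It continues through the Ψ packaging signal with a partial gag sequence, the Rev response element and a cPPT/CTS, and ends in a self-inactivating ΔU3 3' LTR followed by an SV40 polyadenylation signal. Within this unit, a human U6 RNA polymerase III promoter drives the PIK3C2G-specific spacer joined to the S. pyogenes gRNA scaffold. Downstream, the EF-1α core promoter with its intron A drives puromycin N-acetyltransferase, allowing selection of transduced mammalian cells, and a WPRE enhances expression of that transcript.

The plasmid does not encode Cas9, so it must be paired with a separate Cas9 vector such as lentiCas9-Blast or used in cells that already express the nuclease. The guide was designed against several PIK3C2G reference transcripts and belongs to a human kinome gRNA collection created alongside work on optimized sgRNA design. It is typically used for stable gene knockout by lentiviral delivery. The cloning method is not recorded.
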