Addgene plasmid #75741: PIK3C2G gRNA (BRDN0001149539)
Purpose: 3rd generation lentiviral gRNA plasmid targeting human PIK3C2G
Depositing lab: John Doench & David Root. Depositing organization: Broad Institute. Publication: Optimized sgRNA design to maximize activity and minimize off-target effects of CRISPR-Cas9. Doench JG, Fusi N, Sullender M, Hegde M, Vaimberg EW, Donovan KF, Smith I, Tothova Z, Wilen C, Orchard R, Virgin HW, Listgarten J, Root DE. Nat Biotechnol. 2016 Jan 18. doi: 10.1038/nbt.3437. PubMed 26780180.
Backbone
  Vector backbone: lentiGuide-Puro
  Backbone manufacturer: Zhang Lab (Addgene plasmid # 52963)
  Vector type: Mammalian Expression, Lentiviral, CRISPR
  Selectable markers: Puromycin
Growth in bacteria
  Bacterial resistance: Ampicillin, 100 μg/mL
  Growth temperature: 37°C
  Growth strain: DH5alpha
  Copy number: High Copy
Gene/Insert
  Gene/Insert name: PIK3C2G (alt names: PIK3C2G; NM_001288772.1)
  gRNA/shRNA sequence: GAAATACCTATTGAAAACCC
  Species: H. sapiens (human)
  Entrez Gene: PIK3C2G (a.k.a. PI3K-C2-gamma, PI3K-C2GAMMA)
  Promoter: hU6
  Cloning method: Unknown
  Sequencing primers: 5′ U6-F; 3′ pS2-R
Terms and licenses: Academic/Nonprofit Terms; Industry Terms: Not Available to Industry
Depositor comments: The gRNA was designed to target the following Genbank reference sequence(s): NM_001288772.1,NM_001288774.1,NM_004570.5. Note that this plasmid does NOT contain Cas9. It should be used in conjunction with lentiCas9-Blast (Addgene #52962) or otherwise with cell lines already expressing Cas9. Browse the full kinome gRNA library at http://www.addgene.org/pooled-library/broadgpp-human-kinome/ or visit http://www.broadinstitute.org/rnai/public/ for detailed protocols and information.
How to cite: PIK3C2G gRNA (BRDN0001149539) was a gift from John Doench & David Root (Addgene plasmid # 75741 ; http://n2t.net/addgene:75741 ; RRID:Addgene_75741)
