>Addgene plasmid #75741 | PIK3C2G gRNA (BRDN0001149539) | depositor partial sequence | sequence record 143201 | Target Sequence
GAAATACCTATTGAAAACCC
