>Addgene plasmid #75741 | PIK3C2G gRNA (BRDN0001149539) | addgene partial sequence | sequence record 184475 | hU6-F
GTGACGTAGAAAGTAATAATTTCTTGGGTAGTTTGCAGTTTTAAAATTATGTTTTAAAATGGACTATCAT
ATGCTTACCGTAACTTGAAAGTATTTCGATTTCTTGGCTTTATATATCTTGTGGAAAGGACGAAACACCG
GAAATACCTATTGAAAACCCGTTTTAGAGCTAGAAATAGCAAGTTAAAATAAGGCTAGTCCGTTATCAAC
TTGAAAAAGTGGCACCGAGTCGGTGCTTTTTTAAGCTTGGCGTAACTAGATCTTGAGACAAATGGCAGTA
TTCATCCACAATTTTAAAAGAAAAGGGGGGATTGGGGGGTACAGTGCAGGGGAAAGAATAGTAGACATAA
TAGCAACAGACATACAAACTAAAGAATTACAAAAACAAATTACAAAAATTCAAAATTTTCGGGTTTATTA
CAGGGACAGCAGAGATCCACTTTGGCGCCGGCTCGAGGGGGCCCGGGTGCAAAGATGGATAAAGTTTTAA
ACAGAGAGGAATCTTTGCAGCTAATGGACCTTCTAGGTCTTGAAAGGAGTGGGAATTGGCTCCGGTGCCC
GTCAGTGGGC
